>Addgene plasmid #205964 | pHS1182 | addgene full sequence | sequence record 416248 | Addgene NGS Result
CGGGCGCTATCATGCCATACCGCGAAAGGTTTTGCGCCATTCGATGGTGTCCGGGATCTCGACGCTCTCC
CTTATGCGACTCCTGCATTAGGAAATTAATACGACTCACTATAGGGAATACAGCCATCCGGAAATTGGGT
GGCTACTAAAGGGAGAAGTCATTTAATAAGGCCACTGTTAAAAATACAGCCATCCGGAAATTGGGTGGCT
ACTAAAGGCTAGCATAACCCCTTGGGGCCTCTAAACGGGTCTTGAGGGGTTTTTTGCTGAAACCTCAGGC
ATTTGAGAAGCACACGGTCACACTGCTTCCGGTAGTCAATAAACCGGTAAACCAGCAATAGACATAAGCG
GCTATTTAACGACCCTGCCCTGAACCGACGACAAGCTGACGACCGGGTCTCCGCAAGTGGCACTTTTCGG
GGAAATGTGCGCGGAACCCCTATTTGTTTATTTTTCTAAATACATTCAAATATGTATCCGCTCATGAATT
AATTCTTAGAAAAACTCATCGAGCATCAAATGAAACTGCAATTTATTCATATCAGGATTATCAATACCAT
ATTTTTGAAAAAGCCGTTTCTGTAATGAAGGAGAAAACTCACCGAGGCAGTTCCATAGGATGGCAAGATC
CTGGTATCGGTCTGCGATTCCGACTCGTCCAACATCAATACAACCTATTAATTTCCCCTCGTCAAAAATA
AGGTTATCAAGTGAGAAATCACCATGAGTGACGACTGAATCCGGTGAGAATGGCAAAAGTTTATGCATTT
CTTTCCAGACTTGTTCAACAGGCCAGCCATTACGCTCGTCATCAAAATCACTCGCATCAACCAAACCGTT
ATTCATTCGTGATTGCGCCTGAGCGAGACGAAATACGCGGTCGCTGTTAAAAGGACAATTACAAACAGGA
ATCGAATGCAACCGGCGCAGGAACACTGCCAGCGCATCAACAATATTTTCACCTGAATCAGGATATTCTT
CTAATACCTGGAATGCTGTTTTCCCGGGGATCGCAGTGGTGAGTAACCATGCATCATCAGGAGTACGGAT
AAAATGCTTGATGGTCGGAAGAGGCATAAATTCCGTCAGCCAGTTTAGTCTGACCATCTCATCTGTAACA
TCATTGGCAACGCTACCTTTGCCATGTTTCAGAAACAACTCTGGCGCATCGGGCTTCCCATACAATCGAT
AGATTGTCGCACCTGATTGCCCGACATTATCGCGAGCCCATTTATACCCATATAAATCAGCATCCATGTT
GGAATTTAATCGCGGCCTAGAGCAAGACGTTTCCCGTTGAATATGGCTCATACTCTTCCTTTTTCAATAT
TATTGAAGCATTTATCAGGGTTATTGTCTCATGAGCGGATACATATTTGAATGTATTTAGAAAAATAAAC
AAATAGGCATGCTAGCGCAGAAACGTCCTAGAAGATGCCAGGAGGATACTTAGCAGAGAGACAATAAGGC
CGGAGCGAAGCCGTTTTTCCATAGGCTCCGCCCCCCTGACGAACATCACGAAATCTGACGCTCAAATCAG
TGGTGGCGAAACCCGACAGGACTATAAAGATACCAGGCGTTTCCCCCTGATGGCTCCCTCTTGCGCTCTC
CTGTTCCCGTCCTGCGGCGTCCGTGTTGTGGTGGAGGCTTTACCCAAATCACCACGTCCCGTTCCGTGTA
GACAGTTCGCTCCAAGCTGGGCTGTGTGCAAGAACCCCCCGTTCAGCCCGACTGCTGCGCCTTATCCGGT
AACTATCATCTTGAGTCCAACCCGGAAAGACACGACAAAACGCCACTGGCAGCAGCCATTGGTAACTGAG
AATTAGTGGATTTAGATATCGAGAGTCTTGAAGTGGTGGCCTAACAGAGGCTACACTGAAAGGACAGTAT
TTGGTATCTGCGCTCCACTAAAGCCAGTTACCAGGTTAAGCAGTTCCCCAACTGACTTAACCTTCGATCA
AACCGCCTCCCCAGGCGGTTTTTTCGTTTACAGAGCAGGAGATTACGACGATCGTAAAAGGATCTCAAGA
AGATCCTTTACGGATTCCCGACACCATCACTCTAGATTTCAGTGCAATTTATCTCTTCAAATGTAGCACC
TGAAGTCAGCCCCATACGATATAAGTTGTAATTCTCATGTTAGTCATGCCCCGCGCCCACCGGAAGGAGC
TGACTGGGTTGAAGGCTCTCAAGGGCATCGGTCGAGATCCCGGTGCCTAATGAGTGAGCTAACTTACATT
AATTGCGTTGCGCTCACTGCCCGCTTTCCAGTCGGGAAACCTGTCGTGCCAGCTGCATTAATGAATCGGC
CAACGCGCGGGGAGAGGCGGTTTGCGTATTGGGCGCCAGGGTGGTTTTTCTTTTCACCAGTGAGACGGGC
AACAGCTGATTGCCCTTCACCGCCTGGCCCTGAGAGAGTTGCAGCAAGCGGTCCACGCTGGTTTGCCCCA
GCAGGCGAAAATCCTGTTTGATGGTGGTTAACGGCGGGATATAACATGAGCTGTCTTCGGTATCGTCGTA
TCCCACTACCGAGATGTCCGCACCAACGCGCAGCCCGGACTCGGTAATGGCGCGCATTGCGCCCAGCGCC
ATCTGATCGTTGGCAACCAGCATCGCAGTGGGAACGATGCCCTCATTCAGCATTTGCATGGTTTGTTGAA
AACCGGACATGGCACTCCAGTCGCCTTCCCGTTCCGCTATCGGCTGAATTTGATTGCGAGTGAGATATTT
ATGCCAGCCAGCCAGACGCAGACGCGCCGAGACAGAACTTAATGGGCCCGCTAACAGCGCGATTTGCTGG
TGACCCAATGCGACCAGATGCTCCACGCCCAGTCGCGTACCGTCTTCATGGGAGAAAATAATACTGTTGA
TGGGTGTCTGGTCAGAGACATCAAGAAATAACGCCGGAACATTAGTGCAGGCAGCTTCCACAGCAATGGC
ATCCTGGTCATCCAGCGGATAGTTAATGATCAGCCCACTGACGCGTTGCGCGAGAAGATTGTGCACCGCC
GCTTTACAGGCTTCGACGCCGCTTCGTTCTACCATCGACACCACCACGCTGGCACCCAGTTGATCGGCGC
GAGATTTAATCGCCGCGACAATTTGCGACGGCGCGTGCAGGGCCAGACTGGAGGTGGCAACGCCAATCAG
CAACGACTGTTTGCCCGCCAGTTGTTGTGCCACGCGGTTGGGAATGTAATTCAGCTCCGCCATCGCCGCT
TCCACTTTTTCCCGCGTTTTCGCAGAAACGTGGCTGGCCTGGTTCACCACGCGGGAAACGGTCTGATAAG
AGACACCGGCATACTCTGCGACATCGTATAACGTTACTGGTTTCACATTCACCACCCTGAATTGACTCTC
TTC
Features (pLannotate 1.2.2; 11 found; start..end, strand, type, name):
     59..94      -  CDS            TcR (fragment): tetracycline efflux protein; tet; confers resistance to tetracycline
     97..115     +  promoter       T7 promoter: promoter for bacteriophage T7 RNA polymerase
    219..266     +  terminator     T7 terminator: transcription terminator for bacteriophage T7 RNA polymerase
    430..487     +  promoter       AmpR promoter (fragment): bla
    496..1311    -  CDS            KanR: aminoglycoside phosphotransferase; aph(3')-Ia; confers resistance to kanamycin in bacteria or G418 (Geneticin®) in eukaryotes
   1312..1403    -  promoter       AmpR promoter: bla
   1421..2056    -  rep_origin     ColA ori: Plasmids containing the ColA origin of replication can be propagated in E. coli cells that contain additional plasmids with compatible origins.
   2141..2205    -  CDS            TcR (fragment): tetracycline efflux protein; tet; confers resistance to tetracycline
   2220..2241    -  protein_bind   CAP binding site: CAP binding activates transcription in the presence of cAMP. E. coli catabolite activator protein
   2254..3336    -  CDS            lacI: lac repressor; lacI; The lac repressor binds to the lac operator to inhibit transcription in E. coli. This inhibition can be relieved by adding lactose or isopropyl-β-D-thiogalactopyranoside (IPTG).
   3337..51      -  promoter       lacI promoter (across the origin): lacI
