[The description below was written by a language model from this plasmid's Addgene catalogue record and pLannotate feature annotations shown in this document.]
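Description:
pHS1182 is a 3,363-nt bacterial expression plasmid built on the pCOLADuet-1 backbone that expresses a CRISPR RNA from a DinG–HNH CRISPR-Cas locus of Sulfitobacter sp. JL08 (genomic record NZ_CP025815). It replicates in E. coli through the ColA origin, which is compatible with other common origin classes and so allows the plasmid to be maintained alongside additional plasmids in the same cell. Selection is by kanamycin, conferred by an aminoglycoside phosphotransferase gene (aph(3')-Ia) driven by a bla-type promoter. The backbone also carries lacI with its own promoter. The short TcR fragments, the partial AmpR promoter and the CAP binding site in the annotation appear to be backbone remnants rather than functional elements.

The payload is small. A T7 promoter is followed about a hundred nucleotides downstream by a T7 terminator, and the unannotated interval between them is where the crRNA cassette, inserted by Gibson assembly, would sit. The catalogue lists a single 30-nt guide sequence, but the feature table does not annotate the repeat or spacer structure. No lac operator is annotated next to the T7 promoter, so the record does not establish whether transcription is lac-repressible. In any case, transcription requires a host that supplies T7 RNA polymerase.

No Cas effector genes are present on this plasmid, so it presumably serves as the guide RNA component, co-transformed with compatible plasmids encoding the cognate protein components. It was deposited with a study on the functional diversity of rare CRISPR-Cas systems identified by large-scale sequence clustering, consistent with use in reconstituting and characterising this DinG–HNH system in E. coli.
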