Addgene plasmid #205964: pHS1182
Purpose: NZ_CP025815 DinG HNH crRNA expression in pCOLADuet-1
Depositing lab: Feng Zhang. Depositing organization: Broad Institute. Publication: Uncovering the functional diversity of rare CRISPR-Cas systems with deep terascale clustering. Altae-Tran H, Kannan S, Suberski AJ, Mears KS, Demircioglu FE, Moeller L, Kocalar S, Oshiro R, Makarova KS, Macrae RK, Koonin EV, Zhang F. Science. 2023 Nov 24;382(6673):eadi1910. doi: 10.1126/science.adi1910. Epub 2023 Nov 23. PubMed 37995242.
Backbone
  Vector backbone: pColADuet-1
  Vector type: Bacterial Expression
Growth in bacteria
  Bacterial resistance: Kanamycin, 50 μg/mL
  Growth temperature: 37°C
  Growth strain: NEB Stable
  Copy number: High Copy
Gene/Insert
  Gene/Insert name: DinG HNH crRNA
  gRNA/shRNA sequence: GAGAAGTCATTTAATAAGGCCACTGTTAAA
  Species: Sulfitobacter sp. JL08, NZ_CP025815
  Promoter: T7
  Cloning method: Gibson Cloning
Terms and licenses: Academic/Nonprofit Terms; Industry Terms: Not Available to Industry
How to cite: pHS1182 was a gift from Feng Zhang (Addgene plasmid # 205964 ; http://n2t.net/addgene:205964 ; RRID:Addgene_205964)
